>Addgene plasmid #69147 | SGL40C.EFS.RFP657 | addgene full sequence | sequence record 189853 | Addgene Assembled NGS Result
TCACATGTTCTTTCCTGCGTTATCCCCTGATTCTGTGGATAACCGTATTACCGCCTTTGAGTGAGCTGAT
ACCGCTCGCCGCAGCCGAACGACCGAGCGCAGCGAGTCAGTGAGCGAGGAAGCGGAAGAGCGCCCAATAC
GCAAACCGCCTCTCCCCGCGCGTTGGCCGATTCATTAATGCAGCTGGCACGACAGGTTTCCCGACTGGAA
AGCGGGCAGTGAGCGCAACGCAATTAATGTGAGTTAGCTCACTCATTAGGCACCCCAGGCTTTACACTTT
ATGCTTCCGGCTCGTATGTTGTGTGGAATTGTGAGCGGATAACAATTTCACACAGGAAACAGCTATGACC
ATGATTACGCCAAGCGCGCAATTAACCCTCACTAAAGGGAACAAAAGCTGGAGCTGCAAGCGGTACCGTC
GACCTGCAGGTTGACATTGATTATTGACTAGTTATTAATAGTAATCAATTACGGGGTCATTAGTTCATAG
CCCATATATGGAGTTCCGCGTTACATAACTTACGGTAAATGGCCCGCCTGGCTGACCGCCCAACGACCCC
CGCCCATTGACGTCAATAATGACGTATGTTCCCATAGTAACGCCAATAGGGACTTTCCATTGACGTCAAT
GGGTGGAGTATTTACGGTAAACTGCCCACTTGGCAGTACATCAAGTGTATCATATGCCAAGTACGCCCCC
TATTGACGTCAATGACGGTAAATGGCCCGCCTGGCATTATGCCCAGTACATGACCTTATGGGACTTTCCT
ACTTGGCAGTACATCTACGTATTAGTCATCGCTATTACCATGGCGCGCCATGCAGGGCCTGAAATAACCT
CTGAAAGAGGAACTTGGTTAGGTACCTTCTGAGGCGGAAAGAACCAGCTGTGGAATGTGTGTCAGTTAGG
GTGTGGAAAGTCCCCAGGCTCCCCAGCAGGCAGAAGTATGCAAAGCATGCATCTCAATTAGTCAGCAACC
AGGTGTGGAAAGTCCCCAGGCTCCCCAGCAGGCAGAAGTATGCAAAGCATGCATCTCAATTAGTCAGCAA
CCATAGTCCCTTAAGAGGCGCGCCTTAATGTAGTCTTATGCAATACTCTTGTAGTCTTGCAACATGGTAA
CGATGAGTTAGCAACATGCCTTACAAGGAGAGAAAAAGCACCGTGCATGCCGATTGGTGGAAGTAAGGTG
GTACGATCGTGCCTTATTAGGAAGGCAACAGACGGGTCTGACATGGATTGGACGAACCACTGAATTGCCG
CATTGCAGAGATATTGTATTTAAGTGCCTAGCTCGATACATAAACGGGTCTCTCTGGTTAGACCAGATCT
GAGCCTGGGAGCTCTCTGGCTAACTAGGGAACCCACTGCTTAAGCCTCAATAAAGCTTGCCTTGAGTGCT
TCAAGTAGTGTGTGCCCGTCTGTTGTGTGACTCTGGTAACTAGAGATCCCTCAGACCCTTTTAGTCAGTG
TGGAAAATCTCTAGCAGTGGCGCCCGAACAGGGACTTGAAAGCGAAAGGGAAACCAGAGGAGCTCTCTCG
ACGCAGGACTCGGCTTGCTGAAGCGCGCACGGCAAGAGGCGAGGGGCGGCGACTGGTGAGTACGCCAAAA
ATTTTGACTAGCGGAGGCTAGAAGGAGAGAGATGGGTGCGAGAGCGTCAGTATTAAGCGGGGGAGAATTA
GATCGCGATGGGAAAAAATTCGGTTAAGGCCAGGGGGAAAGAAAAAATATAAATTAAAACATATAGTATG
GGCAAGCAGGGAGCTAGAACGATTCGCAGTTAATCCTGGCCTGTTAGAAACATCAGAAGGCTGTAGACAA
ATACTGGGACAGCTACAACCATCCCTTCAGACAGGATCAGAAGAACTTAGATCATTATATAATACAGTAG
CAACCCTCTATTGTGTGCATCAAAGGATAGAGATAAAAGACACCAAGGAAGCTTTAGACAAGATAGAGGA
AGAGCAAAACAAAAGTAAGACCACCGCACAGCAAGCGGCCGCTGATCTTCAGACCTGGAGGAGGAGATAT
GAGGGACAATTGGAGAAGTGAATTATATAAATATAAAGTAGTAAAAATTGAACCATTAGGAGTAGCACCC
ACCAAGGCAAAGAGAAGAGTGGTGCAGAGAGAAAAAAGAGCAGTGGGAATAGGAGCTTTGTTCCTTGGGT
TCTTGGGAGCAGCAGGAAGCACTATGGGCGCAGCGTCAATGACGCTGACGGTACAGGCCAGACAATTATT
GTCTGGTATAGTGCAGCAGCAGAACAATTTGCTGAGGGCTATTGAGGCGCAACAGCATCTGTTGCAACTC
ACAGTCTGGGGCATCAAGCAGCTCCAGGCAAGAATCCTGGCTGTGGAAAGATACCTAAAGGATCAACAGC
TCCTGGGGATTTGGGGTTGCTCTGGAAAACTCATTTGCACCACTGCTGTGCCTTGGAATGCTAGTTGGAG
TAATAAATCTCTGGAACAGATTTGGAATCACACGACCTGGATGGAGTGGGACAGAGAAATTAACAATTAC
ACAAGCTTAATACACTCCTTAATTGAAGAATCGCAAAACCAGCAAGAAAAGAATGAACAAGAATTATTGG
AATTAGATAAATGGGCAAGTTTGTGGAATTGGTTTAACATAACAAATTGGCTGTGGTATATAAAATTATT
CATAATGATAGTAGGAGGCTTGGTAGGTTTAAGAATAGTTTTTGCTGTACTTTCTATAGTGAATAGAGTT
AGGCAGGGATATTCACCATTATCGTTTCAGACCCACCTCCCAACCCCGAGGGGACCCGACAGGCCCGAAG
GAATAGAAGAAGAAGGTGGAGAGAGAGACAGAGACAGATCCATTCGATTAGTGAACGGATCGGCACTGCG
TGCGCCAATTCTGCAGACAAATGGCAGTATTCATCCACAATTTTAAAAGAAAAGGGGGGATTGGGGGGTA
CAGTGCAGGGGAAAGAATAGTAGACATAATAGCAACAGACATACAAACTAAAGAATTACAAAAACAAATT
ACAAAAATTCAAAATTTTCGGGTTTATTACAGGGACAGCAGAGATCCAGTTTGGTTAATTAAGGTACCGA
GGGCCTATTTCCCATGATTCCTTCATATTTGCATATACGATACAAGGCTGTTAGAGAGATAATTAGAATT
AATTTGACTGTAAACACAAAGATATTAGTACAAAATACGTGACGTAGAAAGTAATAATTTCTTGGGTAGT
TTGCAGTTTTAAAATTATGTTTTAAAATGGACTATCATATGCTTACCGTAACTTGAAAGTATTTCGATTT
CTTGGCTTTATATATCTTGTGGAAAGGACGAAACACCGGAGACGTATGTCGACAACTCGTCTCTGTTTAA
GAGCTATGCTGGAAACAGCATAGCAAGTTTAAATAAGGCTAGTCCGTTATCAACTTGAAAAAGTGGCACC
GAGTCGGTGCTTTTTTGAATTCTCCTCTAGAACTCGAGTGGCTCCGGTGCCCGTCAGTGGGCAGAGCGCA
CATCGCCCACAGTCCCCGAGAAGTTGGGGGGAGGGGTCGGCAATTGAACCGGTGCCTAGAGAAGGTGGCG
CGGGGTAAACTGGGAAAGTGATGTCGTGTACTGGCTCCGCCTTTTTCCCGAGGGTGGGGGAGAACCGTAT
ATAAGTGCAGTAGTCGCCGTGAACGTTCTTTTTCGCAACGGGTTTGCCGCCAGAACACAGGTGTCGTGAC
GCGGGATCTGCCACCATGAGCGAGCTGATCACCGAGAACATGCACATGAAGCTGTACATGGAGGGCACCG
TGAACAACCACCACTTCAAGTGCACATCCGAGGGCGAAGGCAAGCCCTACGAGGGCACCCAGACCCAGAG
AATCAAGGTGGTCGAGGGCGGCCCTCTCCCCTTCGCCTTCGACATCCTGGCTACCAGCTTCATGTACGGC
AGTCACACCTTCATCAACCACACCCAGGGCATCCCCGACTTCTGGAAGCAGTCCTTCCCTGAGGGCTTCA
CATGGGAGAGAGTCACCACATACGAAGACGGGGGCGTGCTGACCGCTACCCAGGACACCAGCCTCCAGGA
CGGCTGCCTCATCTACAACGTCAAGATCAGAGGGGTGAACTTCCCATCCAACGGCCCTGTGATGCAGAAG
AAAACACTCGGCTGGGAGGCCCACACCGAGATGCTGTACCCCGCTGACGGCGGCCTGGAAGGCAGAACCG
CGCTGGCCCTGAAGCTCGTGGGCGGGGGCCACCTGATCTGCAACTTCAAGACCACATACAGATCCAAGAA
ACCCGCTAAGAACCTCAAGATGCCCGGCGTCTACTATGTGGACTACAGACTGGAAAGAATCAAGGAGGCC
GACAAAGAGACCTACGTCGAGCAGCACGAGGTGGCTGTGGCCAGATACTGCGACCTCCCTAGCAAACTGG
GGCACAAGCTTAATTAAGGTACCACGCGTTAAGTCGACAATCAACCTCTGGATTACAAAATTTGTGAAAG
ATTGACTGGTATTCTTAACTATGTTGCTCCTTTTACGCTATGTGGATACGCTGCTTTAATGCCTTTGTAT
CATGCTATTGCTTCCCGTATGGCTTTCATTTTCTCCTCCTTGTATAAATCCTGGTTGCTGTCTCTTTATG
AGGAGTTGTGGCCCGTTGTCAGGCAACGTGGCGTGGTGTGCACTGTGTTTGCTGACGCAACCCCCACTGG
TTGGGGCATTGCCACCACCTGTCAGCTCCTTTCCGGGACTTTCGCTTTCCCCCTCCCTATTGCCACGGCG
GAACTCATCGCCGCCTGCCTTGCCCGCTGCTGGACAGGGGCTCGGCTGTTGGGCACTGACAATTCCGTGG
TGTTGTCGGGGAAATCATCGTCCTTTCCTTGGCTGCTCGCCTGTGTTGCCACCTGGATTCTGCGCGGGAC
GTCCTTCTGCTACGTCCCTTCGGCCCTCAATCCAGCGGACCTTCCTTCCCGCGGCCTGCTGCCGGCTCTG
CGGCCTCTTCCGCGTCTTCGCCTTCGCCCTCAGACGAGTCGGATCTCCCTTTGGGCCGCCTCCCCGCGTC
GACTTTAAGACCAATGACTTACAAGGCAGCTGTAGATCTTAGCCACTTTTTAAAAGAAAAGGGGGGACTG
GAAGGGCTAATTCACTCCCAACGAAGACAAGATCTGCTTTTTGCTTGTACTGGGTCTCTCTGGTTAGACC
AGATCTGAGCCTGGGAGCTCTCTGGCTAACTAGGGAACCCACTGCTTAAGCCTCAATAAAGCTTGCCTTG
AGTGCTTCAAGTAGTGTGTGCCCGTCTGTTGTGTGACTCTGGTAACTAGAGATCCCTCAGACCCTTTTAG
TCAGTGTGGAAAATCTCTAGCAGTACGTATAGTAGTTCATGTCATCTTATTATTCAGTATTTATAACTTG
CAAAGAAATGAATATCAGAGAGTGAGAGGAACTTGTTTATTGCAGCTTATAATGGTTACAAATAAAGCAA
TAGCATCACAAATTTCACAAATAAAGCATTTTTTTCACTGCATTCTAGTTGTGGTTTGTCCAAACTCATC
AATGTATCTTATCATGTCTGGCTCTAGCTATCCCGCCCCTAACTCCGCCCATCCCGCCCCTAACTCCGCC
CAGTTCCGCCCATTCTCCGCCCCATGGCTGACTAATTTTTTTTATTTATGCAGAGGCCGAGGCCGCCTCG
GCCTCTGAGCTATTCCAGAAGTAGTGAGGAGGCTTTTTTGGAGGCCTAGGGACGTACCCAATTCGCCCTA
TAGTGAGTCGTATTACGCGCGCTCACTGGCCGTCGTTTTACAACGTCGTGACTGGGAAAACCCTGGCGTT
ACCCAACTTAATCGCCTTGCAGCACATCCCCCTTTCGCCAGCTGGCGTAATAGCGAAGAGGCCCGCACCG
ATCGCCCTTCCCAACAGTTGCGCAGCCTGAATGGCGAATGGG
[124 nt withheld, positions 5923-6046]
C
[91 nt withheld, positions 6048-6138]
A
[49 nt withheld, positions 6140-6188]
CCTTTGACGTTGGAGTCCACGTTCTTT
[37 nt withheld, positions 6216-6252]
ACCCTATCTCGGTCTATTCTTTTGATTTATAAGGGATTTTGCCGATTTCGGCCTATTGGTTAAAAAATGA
GCTGATTTAACAAAAATTTAACGCGAATTTTAACAAAATATTAACGCTTACAATTTAGGTGGCACTTTTC
GGGGAAATGTGCGCGGAACCCCTATTTGTTTATTTTTCTAAATACATTCAAATATGTATCCGCTCATGAG
ACAATAACCCTGATAAATGCTTCAATAATATTGAAAAAGGAAGAGTATGAGTATTCAACATTTCCGTGTC
GCCCTTATTCCCTTTTTTGCGGCATTTTGCCTTCCTGTTTTTGCTCACCCAGAAACGCTGGTGAAAGTAA
AAGATGCTGAAGATCAGTTGGGTGCACGAGTGGGTTACATCGAACTGGATCTCAACAGCGGTAAGATCCT
TGAGAGTTTTCGCCCCGAAGAACGTTTTCCAATGATGAGCACTTTTAAAGTTCTGCTATGTGGCGCGGTA
TTATCCCGTATTGACGCCGGGCAAGAGCAACTCGGTCGCCGCATACACTATTCTCAGAATGACTTGGTTG
AGTACTCACCAGTCACAGAAAAGCATCTTACGGATGGCATGACAGTAAGAGAATTATGCAGTGCTGCCAT
AACCATGAGTGATAACACTGCGGCCAACTTACTTCTGACAACGATCGGAGGACCGAAGGAGCTAACCGCT
TTTTTGCACAACATGGGGGATCATGTAACTCGCCTTGATCGTTGGGAACCGGAGCTGAATGAAGCCATAC
CAAACGACGAGCGTGACACCACGATGCCTGTAGCAATGGCAACAACGTTGCGCAAACTATTAACTGGCGA
ACTACTTACTCTAGCTTCCCGGCAACAATTAATAGACTGGATGGAGGCGGATAAAGTTGCAGGACCACTT
CTGCGCTCGGCCCTTCCGGCTGGCTGGTTTATTGCTGATAAATCTGGAGCCGGTGAGCGTGGGTCTCGCG
GTATCATTGCAGCACTGGGGCCAGATGGTAAGCCCTCCCGTATCGTAGTTATCTACACGACGGGGAGTCA
GGCAACTATGGATGAACGAAATAGACAGATCGCTGAGATAGGTGCCTCACTGATTAAGCATTGGTAACTG
TCAGACCAAGTTTACTCATATATACTTTAGATTGATTTAAAACTTCATTTTTAATTTAAAAGGATCTAGG
TGAAGATCCTTTTTGATAATCTCATGACCAAAATCCCTTAACGTGAGTTTTCGTTCCACTGAGCGTCAGA
CCCCGTAGAAAAGATCAAAGGATCTTCTTGAGATCCTTTTTTTCTGCGCGTAATCTGCTGCTTGCAAACA
AAAAAACCACCGCTACCAGCGGTGGTTTGTTTGCCGGATCAAGAGCTACCAACTCTTTTTCCGAAGGTAA
CTGGCTTCAGCAGAGCGCAGATACCAAATACTGTTCTTCTAGTGTAGCCGTAGTTAGGCCACCACTTCAA
GAACTCTGTAGCACCGCCTACATACCTCGCTCTGCTAATCCTGTTACCAGTGGCTGCTGCCAGTGGCGAT
AAGTCGTGTCTTACCGGGTTGGACTCAAGACGATAGTTACCGGATAAGGCGCAGCGGTCGGGCTGAACGG
GGGGTTCGTGCACACAGCCCAGCTTGGAGCGAACGACCTACACCGAACTGAGATACCTACAGCGTGAGCT
ATGAGAAAGCGCCACGCTTCCCGAAGGGAGAAAGGCGGACAGGTATCCGGTAAGCGGCAGGGTCGGAACA
GGAGAGCGCACGAGGGAGCTTCCAGGGGGAAACGCCTGGTATCTTTATAGTCCTGTCGGGTTTCGCCACC
TCTGACTTGAGCGTCGATTTTTGTGATGCTCGTCAGGGGGGCGGAGCCTATGGAAAAACGCCAGCAACGC
GGCCTTTTTACGGTTCCTGGCCTTTTGCTGGCCTTTTGC
Features (pLannotate 1.2.2; 30 found; start..end, strand, type, name):
      1..128     +  rep_origin     RSF ori (fragment): Plasmids containing the RSF 1030 origin of replication can be propagated in E. coli cells that contain additional plasmids with compatible origins.
    130..222     +  CDS            lacI (fragment): lac repressor; lacI; The lac repressor binds to the lac operator to inhibit transcription in E. coli. This inhibition can be relieved by adding lactose or isopropyl-β-D-thiogalactopyranoside (IPTG).
    235..256     +  protein_bind   CAP binding site: CAP binding activates transcription in the presence of cAMP. E. coli catabolite activator protein
    271..301     +  promoter       lac promoter: promoter for the E. coli lac operon
    309..325     +  protein_bind   lac operator: The lac repressor binds to the lac operator to inhibit transcription in E. coli. This inhibition can be relieved by adding lactose or isopropyl-β-D-thiogalactopyranoside (IPTG). lac repressor encoded by lacI
    370..388     +  promoter       T3 promoter: promoter for bacteriophage T3 RNA polymerase
    433..812     +  enhancer       CMV enhancer: human cytomegalovirus immediate early enhancer
    869..1060    +  promoter       SV40 promoter (fragment): SV40 enhancer and early promoter
   1079..1305    +  promoter       RSV promoter: Rous sarcoma virus enhancer/promoter
   1306..1486    +  LTR            5' LTR (truncated): truncated 5' long terminal repeat (LTR) from HIV-1
   1533..1658    +  misc_feature   HIV-1 Ψ: packaging signal of human immunodeficiency virus type 1
   1642..2005    +  CDS            HIV-1 gag (fragment): gag protein from human immunodeficiency virus 1; gag
   2151..2384    +  misc_feature   RRE: The Rev response element (RRE) of HIV-1 allows for Rev-dependent mRNA export from the nucleus to the cytoplasm.
   2761..2861    +  CDS            Rev (fragment): human immunodeficiency virus 1 (HIV-1) Rev protein; rev; enhances nuclear export of unspliced and incompletely spliced viral mRNAs
   2911..3028    +  misc_feature   cPPT/CTS: central polypurine tract and central termination sequence of HIV-1
   3079..3319    +  promoter       U6 promoter: RNA polymerase III promoter for human U6 snRNA
   3373..3440    +  misc_RNA       tracrRNA (fragment): trans-activating CRISPR RNA for the Streptococcus pyogenes CRISPR/Cas9 system
   3489..3700    +  promoter       EF-1α core promoter: core promoter for human elongation factor EF-1α
   3726..4427    +  CDS            TagRFP657: far-red monomeric fluorescent protein with an emission peak at 657 nm (Morozova et al., 2010) derived from mKate
   4449..5037    +  misc_feature   WPRE: woodchuck hepatitis virus posttranscriptional regulatory element
   5088..5107    +  misc_feature   cPPT/CTS (fragment): central polypurine tract and central termination sequence of HIV-1
   5109..5342    +  LTR            3' LTR (ΔU3): self-inactivating 3' long terminal repeat (LTR) from HIV-1
   5420..5541    +  polyA_signal   SV40 poly(A) signal: SV40 polyadenylation signal
   5581..5716    +  rep_origin     SV40 ori: SV40 origin of replication
   5737..5755    -  promoter       T7 promoter: promoter for bacteriophage T7 RNA polymerase
   5763..5918    +  CDS            lacZα (fragment): LacZα fragment of β-galactosidase; lacZ fragment
   5923..6351    +  rep_origin     f1 ori (sequence partly withheld): f1 bacteriophage origin of replication; arrow indicates direction of (+) strand synthesis
   6404..6508    +  promoter       AmpR promoter: bla
   6509..7369    +  CDS            AmpR: β-lactamase; bla; confers resistance to ampicillin, carbenicillin, and related antibiotics
   7540..8128    +  rep_origin     ori: high-copy-number ColE1/pMB1/pBR322/pUC origin of replication
