[The description below was written by a language model from this plasmid's Addgene catalogue record and pLannotate feature annotations shown in this document.]
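Description:
SGL40C.EFS.RFP657 is a self-inactivating, HIV-1-based lentiviral transfer vector for delivering a single guide RNA together with a far-red fluorescent marker. It is built on the SIN40C backbone, recorded as a modified pLKO5. In bacteria it is maintained as a high-copy plasmid through a ColE1/pUC-type origin and selected with ampicillin (AmpR, β-lactamase). An f1 origin and remnants of lac and cloning-vector sequences are also annotated in the roughly 8.2 kb backbone.

Genomic RNA is produced from an RSV promoter fused to a truncated 5' LTR, with CMV enhancer and SV40 enhancer/promoter fragments annotated upstream, an arrangement that presumably boosts transcription in packaging cells. The viral region contains the Ψ packaging signal with a partial gag sequence, the RRE for Rev-dependent nuclear export, the cPPT/CTS, and a ΔU3 3' LTR that inactivates LTR promoter activity after integration. This is followed by an SV40 poly(A) signal and SV40 origin.

Two expression units sit between the LTRs. A human U6 RNA polymerase III promoter drives the sgRNA, with the Streptococcus pyogenes Cas9 scaffold annotated as a tracrRNA fragment. The guide field reads only "nt", which may denote a non-targeting spacer, but the record does not explain it. Downstream, the short EF-1α (EFS) promoter expresses TagRFP657, a monomeric far-red protein derived from mKate, with a WPRE to enhance transcript expression.

The vector carries no Cas9, so the nuclease must be supplied separately. The fluorescent reporter allows transduced cells to be tracked or sorted. The associated publication used CRISPR-Cas9 to induce MLL-ENL chromosomal translocations in human hematopoietic progenitor cells.
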