Addgene plasmid #69147: SGL40C.EFS.RFP657
Purpose: Advanced lentiviral Vector for sgRNA (hU6 Promoter) delivery with RFP657 expression (EFS Promoter)
Depositing lab: Dirk Heckl. Depositing organization: Medizinische Hochschule Hannover. Publication: CRISPR-Cas9-induced t(11;19)/MLL-ENL translocations initiate leukemia in human hematopoietic progenitor cells in vivo. Reimer J, Knoess S, Labuhn M, Charpentier EM, Gohring G, Schlegelberger B, Klusmann JH, Heckl D. Haematologica. 2017 Jun 1. pii: haematol.2017.164046. doi: 10.3324/haematol.2017.164046. PubMed 28572162.
Backbone
  Vector backbone: SIN40C
  Modifications to backbone: modified pLKO5
Growth in bacteria
  Bacterial resistance: Ampicillin, 100 μg/mL
  Growth temperature: 37°C
  Growth strain: NEB Stable
  Copy number: High Copy
Gene/Insert 1
  Gene/Insert name: sgRNA
  gRNA/shRNA sequence: nt
  Insert size (bp): 75
Gene/Insert 2
  Gene/Insert name: EFS (alt name: short EF1-alpha promoter)
  gRNA/shRNA sequence: na
  Insert size (bp): 250
Gene/Insert 3
  Gene/Insert name: tagRFP657
  gRNA/shRNA sequence: na
  Species: Synthetic
  Insert size (bp): 700
Terms and licenses: Academic/Nonprofit Terms; Industry Terms: Not Available to Industry
How to cite: SGL40C.EFS.RFP657 was a gift from Dirk Heckl (Addgene plasmid # 69147 ; http://n2t.net/addgene:69147 ; RRID:Addgene_69147)
