>Addgene plasmid #69147 | SGL40C.EFS.RFP657 | addgene partial sequence | sequence record 178750 | EF1a-R 5'-CACGGCGACTACTGCACTTA-3'
GGCGGAGCCAGTACACGACATCACTTTCCCAGTTTACCCCGCGCCACCTTCTCTAGGCACCGGTTCAATT
GCCGACCCCTCCCCCCAACTTCTCGGGGACTGTGGGCGATGTGCGCTCTGCCCACTGACGGGCACCGGAG
CCACTCGAGTTCTAGAGGAGAATTCAAAAAAGCACCGACTCGGTGCCACTTTTTCAAGTTGATAACGGAC
TAGCCTTATTTAAACTTGCTATGCTGTTTCCAGCATAGCTCTTAAACAGAGACGAGTTGTCGACATACGT
CTCCGGTGTTTCGTCCTTTCCACAAGATATATAAAGCCAAGAAATCGAAATACTTTCAAGTTACGGTAAG
CATATGATAGTCCATTTTAAAACATAATTTTAAAACTGCAAACTACCCAAGAAATTATTACTTTCTACGT
CACGTATTTTGTACTAATATCTTTGTGTTTACAGTCAAATTAATTCTAATTATCTCTCTAACAGCCTTGT
ATCGTATATGCAAATATGAAGGAATCATGGGAAATAGGCCCTCGGTACCTTAATTAACCAAACTGGATCT
CTGCTGTCCCTGTAATAAACCCGAAAATTTTGAATTTTTGTAATTTGTTTTTGTAATTCTTTAGTTTGTA
TGTCTGTTGCTATTATGTCTACTATTCTTTCCCCTGCACTGTACCCCCC
